>Addgene plasmid #142933 | TFORF2348 | addgene full sequence | sequence record 397340 | Addgene NGS Result
TTAATGTAGTCTTATGCAATACTCTTGTAGTCTTGCAACATGGTAACGATGAGTTAGCAACATGCCTTAC
AAGGAGAGAAAAAGCACCGTGCATGCCGATTGGTGGAAGTAAGGTGGTACGATCGTGCCTTATTAGGAAG
GCAACAGACGGGTCTGACATGGATTGGACGAACCACTGAATTGCCGCATTGCAGAGATATTGTATTTAAG
TGCCTAGCTCGATACATAAACGGGTCTCTCTGGTTAGACCAGATCTGAGCCTGGGAGCTCTCTGGCTAAC
TAGGGAACCCACTGCTTAAGCCTCAATAAAGCTTGCCTTGAGTGCTTCAAGTAGTGTGTGCCCGTCTGTT
GTGTGACTCTGGTAACTAGAGATCCCTCAGACCCTTTTAGTCAGTGTGGAAAATCTCTAGCAGTGGCGCC
CGAACAGGGACTTGAAAGCGAAAGGGAAACCAGAGGAGCTCTCTCGACGCAGGACTCGGCTTGCTGAAGC
GCGCACGGCAAGAGGCGAGGGGCGGCGACTGGTGAGTACGCCAAAAATTTTGACTAGCGGAGGCTAGAAG
GAGAGAGATGGGTGCGAGAGCGTCAGTATTAAGCGGGGGAGAATTAGATCGCGATGGGAAAAAATTCGGT
TAAGGCCAGGGGGAAAGAAAAAATATAAATTAAAACATATAGTATGGGCAAGCAGGGAGCTAGAACGATT
CGCAGTTAATCCTGGCCTGTTAGAAACATCAGAAGGCTGTAGACAAATACTGGGACAGCTACAACCATCC
CTTCAGACAGGATCAGAAGAACTTAGATCATTATATAATACAGTAGCAACCCTCTATTGTGTGCATCAAA
GGATAGAGATAAAAGACACCAAGGAAGCTTTAGACAAGATAGAGGAAGAGCAAAACAAAAGTAAGACCAC
CGCACAGCAAGCGGCCGCTGATCTTCAGACCTGGAGGAGGAGATATGAGGGACAATTGGAGAAGTGAATT
ATATAAATATAAAGTAGTAAAAATTGAACCATTAGGAGTAGCACCCACCAAGGCAAAGAGAAGAGTGGTG
CAGAGAGAAAAAAGAGCAGTGGGAATAGGAGCTTTGTTCCTTGGGTTCTTGGGAGCAGCAGGAAGCACTA
TGGGCGCAGCGTCAATGACGCTGACGGTACAGGCCAGACAATTATTGTCTGGTATAGTGCAGCAGCAGAA
CAATTTGCTGAGGGCTATTGAGGCGCAACAGCATCTGTTGCAACTCACAGTCTGGGGCATCAAGCAGCTC
CAGGCAAGAATCCTGGCTGTGGAAAGATACCTAAAGGATCAACAGCTCCTGGGGATTTGGGGTTGCTCTG
GAAAACTCATTTGCACCACTGCTGTGCCTTGGAATGCTAGTTGGAGTAATAAATCTCTGGAACAGATTTG
GAATCACACGACCTGGATGGAGTGGGACAGAGAAATTAACAATTACACAAGCTTAATACACTCCTTAATT
GAAGAATCGCAAAACCAGCAAGAAAAGAATGAACAAGAATTATTGGAATTAGATAAATGGGCAAGTTTGT
GGAATTGGTTTAACATAACAAATTGGCTGTGGTATATAAAATTATTCATAATGATAGTAGGAGGCTTGGT
AGGTTTAAGAATAGTTTTTGCTGTACTTTCTATAGTGAATAGAGTTAGGCAGGGATATTCACCATTATCG
TTTCAGACCCACCTCCCAACCCCGAGGGGACCCATGCATTGCATCTCAATTAGTCAGCAACCAGGTGTGG
AAAGTCCCCAGGCTCCCCAGCAGGCAGAAGTATGCAAAGCATGCGTCTCAATTAGTCAGCAACCATAGTC
CCGCCCCTAACTCCGCCCATCCCGCCCCTAACTCCGCCCAGTTCCGCCCATTCTCCGCCCCATGGCTGAC
TAATTTTTTTTATTTATGCAGAGGCCGAGGCCGCCTCGGCCTCTGAGCTATTCCAGAAGTAGTGAGGAGG
CTTTTTTGGAGGCCTAGGCTTTTGCAAAAAGCTTTCTAGAGGTACCACCGGAGCTTACCATGACCGAGTA
CAAGCCCACGGTGCGCCTCGCCACCCGCGACGACGTCCCCAGGGCCGTACGCACCCTCGCCGCCGCGTTC
GCCGACTACCCCGCCACGCGCCACACCGTCGATCCGGACCGCCACATCGAGCGGGTCACCGAGCTGCAAG
AACTCTTCCTCACGCGCGTCGGGCTCGACATCGGCAAGGTGTGGGTCGCGGACGACGGCGCCGCCGTGGC
GGTCTGGACCACGCCGGAGAGCGTCGAAGCGGGGGCGGTGTTCGCCGAGATCGGCCCGCGCATGGCCGAG
TTGAGCGGTTCCCGGCTGGCCGCGCAGCAACAGATGGAAGGCCTCCTGGCGCCGCACCGGCCCAAGGAGC
CCGCGTGGTTCCTGGCCACCGTCGGCGTCTCGCCCGACCACCAGGGCAAGGGTCTGGGCAGCGCCGTCGT
GCTCCCCGGAGTGGAGGCGGCCGAGCGCGCCGGGGTGCCCGCCTTCCTGGAGACCTCCGCGCCCCGCAAC
CTCCCCTTCTACGAGCGGCTCGGCTTCACCGTCACCGCCGACGTCGAGGTGCCCGAAGGACCGCGCACCT
GGTGCATGACCCGCAAGCCCGGTGCCAGTTAACGAATTCTAGATCTTGAGACAAATGGCAGTATTCATCC
ACAATTTTAAAAGAAAAGGGGGGATTGGGGGGTACAGTGCAGGGGAAAGAATAGTAGACATAATAGCAAC
AGACATACAAACTAAAGAATTACAAAAACAAATTACAAAAATTCAAAATTTTCGGGTTTATTACAGGGAC
AGCAGAGATCCACTTTGGCGCCGGCTCGAGGCCTGCAGGTGCAAAGATGGATAAAGTTTTAAACAGAGAG
GAATCTTTGCAGCTAATGGACCTTCTAGGTCTTGAAAGGAGTGGGAATTGGCTCCGGTGCCCGTCAGTGG
GCAGAGCGCACATCGCCCACAGTCCCCGAGAAGTTGGGGGGAGGGGTCGGCAATTGAACCGGTGCCTAGA
GAAGGTGGCGCGGGGTAAACTGGGAAAGTGATGTCGTGTACTGGCTCCGCCTTTTTCCCGAGGGTGGGGG
AGAACCGTATATAAGTGCAGTAGTCGCCGTGAACGTTCTTTTTCGCAACGGGTTTGCCGCCAGAACACAG
GTAAGTGCCGTGTGTGGTTCCCGCGGGCCTGGCCTCTTTACGGGTTATGGCCCTTGCGTGCCTTGAATTA
CTTCCACCTGGCTGCAGTACGTGATTCTTGATCCCGAGCTTCGGGTTGGAAGTGGGTGGGAGAGTTCGAG
GCCTTGCGCTTAAGGAGCCCCTTCGCCTCGTGCTTGAGTTGAGGCCTGGCCTGGGCGCTGGGGCCGCCGC
GTGCGAATCTGGTGGCACCTTCGCGCCTGTCTCGCTGCTTTCGATAAGTCTCTAGCCATTTAAAATTTTT
GATGACCTGCTGCGACGCTTTTTTTCTGGCAAGATAGTCTTGTAAATGCGGGCCAAGATCTGCACACTGG
TATTTCGGTTTTTGGGGCCGCGGGCGGCGACGGGGCCCGTGCGTCCCAGCGCACATGTTCGGCGAGGCGG
GGCCTGCGAGCGCGGCCACCGAGAATCGGACGGGGGTAGTCTCAAGCTGGCCGGCCTGCTCTGGTGCCTG
GCCTCGCGCCGCCGTGTATCGCCCCGCCCTGGGCGGCAAGGCTGGCCCGGTCGGCACCAGTTGCGTGAGC
GGAAAGATGGCCGCTTCCCGGCCCTGCTGCAGGGAGCTCAAAATGGAGGACGCGGCGCTCGGGAGAGCGG
GCGGGTGAGTCACCCACACAAAGGAAAAGGGCCTTTCCGTCCTCAGCCGTCGCTTCATGTGACTCCACGG
AGTACCGGGCGCCGTCCAGGCACCTCGATTAGTTCTCGAGCTTTTGGAGTACGTCGTCTTTAGGTTGGGG
GGAGGGGTTTTATGCGATGGAGTTTCCCCACACTGAGTGGGTGGAGACTGAAGTTAGGCCAGCTTGGCAC
TTGATGTAATTCTCCTTGGAATTTGCCCTTTTTGAGTTTGGATCTTGGTTCATTCTCAAGCCTCAGACAG
TGGTTCAAAGTTTTTTTCTTCCATTTCAGGTGTCGTGAGGCTAGCACCGCCACCATGTTTCCGTGGATGA
GACCACAAGCAGCTCCTGGTAGACGAAGAGGAAGACAAACCTACAGTCGCTTCCAAACTCTAGAGTTGGA
AAAGGAATTTCTTTTTAACCCCTATCTGACCAGGAAAAGAAGAATCGAGGTTTCCCACGCCCTAGCCCTC
ACCGAGAGACAGGTAAAAATCTGGTTCCAGAACAGGAGAATGAAATGGAAAAAGGAAAACAACAAGGACA
AATTTCCCGTTTCCCGGCAGGAGGTGAAGGACGGGGAAACGAAAAAGGAAGCCCAAGAGCTGGAGGAAGA
CAGAGCCGAAGGCCTGACAAATTAGTAATGAACTAGTCCGTAACTTGAAAGTATTTCGATTTCTTGGCTT
TATATATCTTGTGGAAAGGACGATGAACTAACCAATCCAGAATCAAGACGCGTTAAGTCGACAATCAACC
TCTGGATTACAAAATTTGTGAAAGATTGACTGGTATTCTTAACTATGTTGCTCCTTTTACGCTATGTGGA
TACGCTGCTTTAATGCCTTTGTATCATGCTATTGCTTCCCGTATGGCTTTCATTTTCTCCTCCTTGTATA
AATCCTGGTTGCTGTCTCTTTATGAGGAGTTGTGGCCCGTTGTCAGGCAACGTGGCGTGGTGTGCACTGT
GTTTGCTGACGCAACCCCCACTGGTTGGGGCATTGCCACCACCTGTCAGCTCCTTTCCGGGACTTTCGCT
TTCCCCCTCCCTATTGCCACGGCGGAACTCATCGCCGCCTGCCTTGCCCGCTGCTGGACAGGGGCTCGGC
TGTTGGGCACTGACAATTCCGTGGTGTTGTCGGGGAAATCATCGTCCTTTCCTTGGCTGCTCGCCTGTGT
TGCCACCTGGATTCTGCGCGGGACGTCCTTCTGCTACGTCCCTTCGGCCCTCAATCCAGCGGACCTTCCT
TCCCGCGGCCTGCTGCCGGCTCTGCGGCCTCTTCCGCGTCTTCGCCTTCGCCCTCAGACGAGTCGGATCT
CCCTTTGGGCCGCCTCCCCGCGTCGACTTTAAGACCAATGACTTACAAGGCAGCTGTAGATCTTAGCCAC
TTTTTAAAAGAAAAGGGGGGACTGGAAGGGCTAATTCACTCCCAACGAAGACAAGATCTGCTTTTTGCTT
GTACTGGGTCTCTCTGGTTAGACCAGATCTGAGCCTGGGAGCTCTCTGGCTAACTAGGGAACCCACTGCT
TAAGCCTCAATAAAGCTTGCCTTGAGTGCTTCAAGTAGTGTGTGCCCGTCTGTTGTGTGACTCTGGTAAC
TAGAGATCCCTCAGACCCTTTTAGTCAGTGTGGAAAATCTCTAGCAGTACGTATAGTAGTTCATGTCATC
TTATTATTCAGTATTTATAACTTGCAAAGAAATGAATATCAGAGAGTGAGAGGAACTTGTTTATTGCAGC
TTATAATGGTTACAAATAAAGCAATAGCATCACAAATTTCACAAATAAAGCATTTTTTTCACTGCATTCT
AGTTGTGGTTTGTCCAAACTCATCAATGTATCTTATCATGTCTGGCTCTAGCTATCCCGCCCCTAACTCC
GCCCATCCCGCCCCTAACTCCGCCCAGTTCCGCCCATTCTCCGCCCCATGGCTGACTAATTTTTTTTATT
TATGCAGAGGCCGAGGCCGCCTCGGCCTCTGAGCTATTCCAGAAGTAGTGAGGAGGCTTTTTTGGAGGCC
TAGGGACGTACCCAATTCGCCCTATAGTGAGTCGTATTACGCGCGCTCACTGGCCGTCGTTTTACAACGT
CGTGACTGGGAAAACCCTGGCGTTACCCAACTTAATCGCCTTGCAGCACATCCCCCTTTCGCCAGCTGGC
GTAATAGCGAAGAGGCCCGCACCGATCGCCCTTCCCAACAGTTGCGCAGCCTGAATGGCGAATGGG
[124 nt withheld, positions 6017-6140]
C
[91 nt withheld, positions 6142-6232]
A
[49 nt withheld, positions 6234-6282]
CCTTTGACGTTGGAGTCCACGTTCTTT
[37 nt withheld, positions 6310-6346]
ACCCTATCTCGGTCTATTCTTTTGATTTATAAGGGATTTTGCCGATTTCGGCCTATTGGTTAAAAAATGA
GCTGATTTAACAAAAATTTAACGCGAATTTTAACAAAATATTAACGCTTACAATTTAGGTGGCACTTTTC
GGGGAAATGTGCGCGGAACCCCTATTTGTTTATTTTTCTAAATACATTCAAATATGTATCCGCTCATGAG
ACAATAACCCTGATAAATGCTTCAATAATATTGAAAAAGGAAGAGTATGAGTATTCAACATTTCCGTGTC
GCCCTTATTCCCTTTTTTGCGGCATTTTGCCTTCCTGTTTTTGCTCACCCAGAAACGCTGGTGAAAGTAA
AAGATGCTGAAGATCAGTTGGGTGCACGAGTGGGTTACATCGAACTGGATCTCAACAGCGGTAAGATCCT
TGAGAGTTTTCGCCCCGAAGAACGTTTTCCAATGATGAGCACTTTTAAAGTTCTGCTATGTGGCGCGGTA
TTATCCCGTATTGACGCCGGGCAAGAGCAACTCGGTCGCCGCATACACTATTCTCAGAATGACTTGGTTG
AGTACTCACCAGTCACAGAAAAGCATCTTACGGATGGCATGACAGTAAGAGAATTATGCAGTGCTGCCAT
AACCATGAGTGATAACACTGCGGCCAACTTACTTCTGACAACGATCGGAGGACCGAAGGAGCTAACCGCT
TTTTTGCACAACATGGGGGATCATGTAACTCGCCTTGATCGTTGGGAACCGGAGCTGAATGAAGCCATAC
CAAACGACGAGCGTGACACCACGATGCCTGTAGCAATGGCAACAACGTTGCGCAAACTATTAACTGGCGA
ACTACTTACTCTAGCTTCCCGGCAACAATTAATAGACTGGATGGAGGCGGATAAAGTTGCAGGACCACTT
CTGCGCTCGGCCCTTCCGGCTGGCTGGTTTATTGCTGATAAATCTGGAGCCGGTGAGCGTGGGTCTCGCG
GTATCATTGCAGCACTGGGGCCAGATGGTAAGCCCTCCCGTATCGTAGTTATCTACACGACGGGGAGTCA
GGCAACTATGGATGAACGAAATAGACAGATCGCTGAGATAGGTGCCTCACTGATTAAGCATTGGTAACTG
TCAGACCAAGTTTACTCATATATACTTTAGATTGATTTAAAACTTCATTTTTAATTTAAAAGGATCTAGG
TGAAGATCCTTTTTGATAATCTCATGACCAAAATCCCTTAACGTGAGTTTTCGTTCCACTGAGCGTCAGA
CCCCGTAGAAAAGATCAAAGGATCTTCTTGAGATCCTTTTTTTCTGCGCGTAATCTGCTGCTTGCAAACA
AAAAAACCACCGCTACCAGCGGTGGTTTGTTTGCCGGATCAAGAGCTACCAACTCTTTTTCCGAAGGTAA
CTGGCTTCAGCAGAGCGCAGATACCAAATACTGTTCTTCTAGTGTAGCCGTAGTTAGGCCACCACTTCAA
GAACTCTGTAGCACCGCCTACATACCTCGCTCTGCTAATCCTGTTACCAGTGGCTGCTGCCAGTGGCGAT
AAGTCGTGTCTTACCGGGTTGGACTCAAGACGATAGTTACCGGATAAGGCGCAGCGGTCGGGCTGAACGG
GGGGTTCGTGCACACAGCCCAGCTTGGAGCGAACGACCTACACCGAACTGAGATACCTACAGCGTGAGCT
ATGAGAAAGCGCCACGCTTCCCGAAGGGAGAAAGGCGGACAGGTATCCGGTAAGCGGCAGGGTCGGAACA
GGAGAGCGCACGAGGGAGCTTCCAGGGGGAAACGCCTGGTATCTTTATAGTCCTGTCGGGTTTCGCCACC
TCTGACTTGAGCGTCGATTTTTGTGATGCTCGTCAGGGGGGCGGAGCCTATGGAAAAACGCCAGCAACGC
GGCCTTTTTACGGTTCCTGGCCTTTTGCTGGCCTTTTGCTCACATGTTCTTTCCTGCGTTATCCCCTGAT
TCTGTGGATAACCGTATTACCGCCTTTGAGTGAGCTGATACCGCTCGCCGCAGCCGAACGACCGAGCGCA
GCGAGTCAGTGAGCGAGGAAGCGGAAGAGCGCCCAATACGCAAACCGCCTCTCCCCGCGCGTTGGCCGAT
TCATTAATGCAGCTGGCACGACAGGTTTCCCGACTGGAAAGCGGGCAGTGAGCGCAACGCAATTAATGTG
AGTTAGCTCACTCATTAGGCACCCCAGGCTTTACACTTTATGCTTCCGGCTCGTATGTTGTGTGGAATTG
TGAGCGGATAACAATTTCACACAGGAAACAGCTATGACCATGATTACGCCAAGCGCGCAATTAACCCTCA
CTAAAGGGAACAAAAGCTGGAGCTGCAAGC
Features (pLannotate 1.2.2; 31 found; start..end, strand, type, name):
      5..231     +  promoter       RSV promoter: Rous sarcoma virus enhancer/promoter
    232..412     +  LTR            5' LTR (truncated): truncated 5' long terminal repeat (LTR) from HIV-1
    459..584     +  misc_feature   HIV-1 Ψ: packaging signal of human immunodeficiency virus type 1
    568..931     +  CDS            HIV-1 gag (fragment): gag protein from human immunodeficiency virus 1; gag
   1077..1310    +  misc_feature   RRE: The Rev response element (RRE) of HIV-1 allows for Rev-dependent mRNA export from the nucleus to the cytoplasm.
   1687..1713    +  CDS            Rev (fragment): human immunodeficiency virus 1 (HIV-1) Rev protein; rev; enhances nuclear export of unspliced and incompletely spliced viral mRNAs
   1720..1743    +  promoter       SV40 promoter (fragment): SV40 early promoter
   1744..1815    +  promoter       SV40 promoter (fragment): SV40 enhancer and early promoter
   1839..1974    +  rep_origin     SV40 ori: SV40 origin of replication
   2020..2616    +  CDS            PuroR (fragment): puromycin N-acetyltransferase; pac from Streptomyces; confers resistance to puromycin
   2665..2782    +  misc_feature   cPPT/CTS: central polypurine tract and central termination sequence of HIV-1
   2847..2913    +  CDS            small t antigen (fragment): SV40 (simian virus 40) small t antigen
   2920..4098    +  promoter       EF-1α promoter: strong constitutive promoter for human elongation factor EF-1α
   4100..4432    +  CDS            HOXD8 (fragment): HXD8_HUMAN - Also known as HOX4E. Experimental evidence at protein level: Swiss-Prot protein existence level 1. Sequence-specific transcription factor which is part of a developmental regulatory system that provides cells with specific positional identities on the anterior-posterior axis. From Homo sapiens (Human).
   4448..4501    +  promoter       U6 promoter (fragment): RNA polymerase III promoter for human U6 snRNA
   4543..5131    +  misc_feature   WPRE: woodchuck hepatitis virus posttranscriptional regulatory element
   5182..5201    +  misc_feature   cPPT/CTS (fragment): central polypurine tract and central termination sequence of HIV-1
   5203..5436    +  LTR            3' LTR (ΔU3): self-inactivating 3' long terminal repeat (LTR) from HIV-1
   5514..5635    +  polyA_signal   SV40 poly(A) signal: SV40 polyadenylation signal
   5675..5810    +  rep_origin     SV40 ori: SV40 origin of replication
   5831..5849    -  promoter       T7 promoter: promoter for bacteriophage T7 RNA polymerase
   5857..6012    +  CDS            lacZα (fragment): LacZα fragment of β-galactosidase; lacZ fragment
   6017..6445    +  rep_origin     f1 ori (sequence partly withheld): f1 bacteriophage origin of replication; arrow indicates direction of (+) strand synthesis
   6498..6602    +  promoter       AmpR promoter: bla
   6603..7463    +  CDS            AmpR: β-lactamase; bla; confers resistance to ampicillin, carbenicillin, and related antibiotics
   7634..8222    +  rep_origin     ori: high-copy-number ColE1/pMB1/pBR322/pUC origin of replication
   8405..8497    +  CDS            lacI (fragment): lac repressor; lacI; The lac repressor binds to the lac operator to inhibit transcription in E. coli. This inhibition can be relieved by adding lactose or isopropyl-β-D-thiogalactopyranoside (IPTG).
   8510..8531    +  protein_bind   CAP binding site: CAP binding activates transcription in the presence of cAMP. E. coli catabolite activator protein
   8546..8576    +  promoter       lac promoter: promoter for the E. coli lac operon
   8584..8600    +  protein_bind   lac operator: The lac repressor binds to the lac operator to inhibit transcription in E. coli. This inhibition can be relieved by adding lactose or isopropyl-β-D-thiogalactopyranoside (IPTG). lac repressor encoded by lacI
   8645..8663    +  promoter       T3 promoter: promoter for bacteriophage T3 RNA polymerase
