[The description below was written by a language model from this plasmid's Addgene catalogue record and pLannotate feature annotations shown in this document.]
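Description:
TFORF2348 is a lentiviral mammalian expression plasmid built on the pLX_TRC317 backbone from the Broad Institute Genetic Perturbation Platform. It carries a human HOXD8 open reading frame for overexpression. In bacteria it is maintained through a high-copy ColE1/pUC-type origin and selected with ampicillin (β-lactamase under its own promoter). An f1 origin and residual lac/lacZα cloning-vector sequences flanked by T7 and T3 promoters are also present. The depositor warns that recombination can occur, as is common for LTR-containing plasmids.

The viral cassette has the layout of a third-generation self-inactivating vector. An RSV promoter drives a truncated HIV-1 5' LTR, followed by the Ψ packaging signal with a gag fragment, the Rev response element for Rev-dependent export of the genomic RNA, a cPPT/CTS element, and a ΔU3 3' LTR followed by an SV40 polyadenylation signal. Within the provirus, an SV40 early promoter/origin region drives puromycin N-acetyltransferase for selecting transduced cells. The EF-1α promoter separately drives the HOXD8 ORF, with a WPRE downstream to enhance transcript expression. The insert is short (422 bp recorded, of which about 330 bp is annotated as a HOXD8 fragment). It corresponds to a specific transcript isoform cited by the depositor rather than the full-length protein.

According to the record, each plasmid in this collection also carries a unique 24-bp barcode. The feature table does not annotate it, though it may lie in the short stretch between the ORF and the WPRE, where a small U6-like fragment is called. The barcode allows the transcription factor to be identified in pooled overexpression screens, such as those for directed differentiation.
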