Addgene plasmid #142933: TFORF2348
Purpose: Lentiviral vector for overexpressing transcription factor ORFs with unique 24-bp barcodes. Barcodes facilitate identification of transcription factors in pooled screens.
Depositing lab: Feng Zhang. Depositing organization: Broad Institute. Publication: A transcription factor atlas of directed differentiation. Joung J, Ma S, Tay T, Geiger-Schuller KR, Kirchgatterer PC, Verdine VK, Guo B, Arias-Garcia MA, Allen WE, Singh A, Kuksenko O, Abudayyeh OO, Gootenberg JS, Fu Z, Macrae RK, Buenrostro JD, Regev A, Zhang F. Cell. 2023 Jan 5;186(1):209-229.e26. doi: 10.1016/j.cell.2022.11.026. PubMed 36608654.
Backbone
  Vector backbone: pLX_TRC317
  Backbone manufacturer: Broad Institute Genetic Perturbation Platform
  Backbone size w/o insert (bp): 8264
  Vector type: Mammalian Expression, Lentiviral
  Selectable markers: Puromycin
Growth in bacteria
  Bacterial resistance: Ampicillin, 100 μg/mL
  Growth temperature: 37°C
  Growth strain: NEB Stable
  Copy number: High Copy
Gene/Insert
  Gene/Insert name: HOXD8
  Species: H. sapiens (human)
  Insert size (bp): 422
  Entrez Gene: HOXD8 (a.k.a. HOX4, HOX4E, HOX5.4)
  Promoter: EF1a
  Cloning method: Unknown
  Sequencing primers: 5′ GGGTGGAGACTGAAGTTAGGCCAG; 3′ CACATAGCGTAAAAGGAGCAACATAG
Terms and licenses: Academic/Nonprofit Terms; Industry Terms: Not Available to Industry
Depositor comments: NM_001199747,ENST00000429017 . The transcription factor ORF portion of this plasmid was synthesized by Genewiz. Please test multiple small colonies in case of plasmid recombination. To make this collection available in a timely manner, a portion of this collection was not fully sequenced by Addgene. If an Addgene verified full plasmid sequence is not available, please contact us prior to placing an order to request the full sequence.
How to cite: TFORF2348 was a gift from Feng Zhang (Addgene plasmid # 142933 ; http://n2t.net/addgene:142933 ; RRID:Addgene_142933)
