>Addgene plasmid #142933 | TFORF2348 | depositor partial sequence | sequence record 280937 | Insert
ACCGCCACCATGTTTCCGTGGATGAGACCACAAGCAGCTCCTGGTAGACGAAGAGGAAGACAAACCTACA
GTCGCTTCCAAACTCTAGAGTTGGAAAAGGAATTTCTTTTTAACCCCTATCTGACCAGGAAAAGAAGAAT
CGAGGTTTCCCACGCCCTAGCCCTCACCGAGAGACAGGTAAAAATCTGGTTCCAGAACAGGAGAATGAAA
TGGAAAAAGGAAAACAACAAGGACAAATTTCCCGTTTCCCGGCAGGAGGTGAAGGACGGGGAAACGAAAA
AGGAAGCCCAAGAGCTGGAGGAAGACAGAGCCGAAGGCCTGACAAATTAGTAATGAACTAGTCCGTAACT
TGAAAGTATTTCGATTTCTTGGCTTTATATATCTTGTGGAAAGGACGATGAACTAACCAATCCAGAATCA
AG
