>Addgene plasmid #142933 | TFORF2348 | depositor partial sequence | sequence record 280938 | Barcode
TGAACTAACCAATCCAGAATCAAG
